>Addgene plasmid #177244 | hU6-sgLkb1_v2 (opti) | addgene full sequence | sequence record 352705 | Addgene NGS Result
GGGCTCAGGGGCGGGGCGGGCGCCCGAAGGTCCTCCGGAGGCCCGGCATTCTGCACGCTTCAAAAGCGCA
CGTCTGCCGCGCTGTTCTCCTCTTCCTCATCTCCGGGACCCGGGATGCCCAAGAAGAAGAGGAAGGTGTC
CAATTTACTGACCGTACACCAAAATTTGCCTGCATTACCGGTCGATGCAACGAGTGATGAGGTTCGCAAG
AACCTGATGGACATGTTCAGGGATCGCCAGGCGTTTTCTGAGCATACCTGGAAAATGCTTCTGTCCGTTT
GCCGGTCGTGGGCGGCATGGTGCAAGTTGAATAACCGGAAATGGTTTCCCGCAGAACCTGAAGATGTTCG
CGATTATCTTCTATATCTTCAGGCGCGCGGTCTGGCAGTAAAAACTATCCAGCAACATTTGGGCCAGCTA
AACATGCTTCATCGTCGGTCCGGGCTGCCACGACCAAGTGACAGCAATGCTGTTTCACTGGTTATGCGGC
GGATCCGAAAAGAAAACGTTGATGCCGGTGAACGTGCAAAACAGGCTCTAGCGTTCGAACGCACTGATTT
CGACCAGGTTCGTTCACTCATGGAAAATAGCGATCGCTGCCAGGATATACGTAATCTGGCATTTCTGGGG
ATTGCTTATAACACCCTGTTACGTATAGCCGAAATTGCCAGGATCAGGGTTAAAGATATCTCACGTACTG
ACGGTGGGAGAATGTTAATCCATATTGGCAGAACGAAAACGCTGGTTAGCACCGCAGGTGTAGAGAAGGC
ACTTAGCCTGGGGGTAACTAAACTGGTCGAGCGATGGATTTCCGTCTCTGGTGTAGCTGATGATCCGAAT
AACTACCTGTTTTGCCGGGTCAGAAAAAATGGTGTTGCCGCGCCATCTGCCACCAGCCAGCTATCAACTC
GCGCCCTGGAAGGGATTTTTGAAGCAACTCATCGATTGATTTACGGCGCTAAGGATGACTCTGGTCAGAG
ATACCTGGCCTGGTCTGGACACAGTGCCCGTGTCGGAGCCGCGCGAGATATGGCCCGCGCTGGAGTTTCA
ATACCGGAGATCATGCAAGCTGGTGGCTGGACCAATGTAAATATTGTCATGAACTATATCCGTAACCTGG
ATAGTGAAACAGGGGCAATGGTGCGCCTGCTGGAAGATGGCGATTAGCCATGTTTAAGGGTTCCGGTTCC
ACTAGGTACAATTCGATATCAAGCTTATCGATAATCAACCTCTGGATTACAAAATTTGTGAAAGATTGAC
TGGTATTCTTAACTATGTTGCTCCTTTTACGCTATGTGGATACGCTGCTTTAATGCCTTTGTATCATGCT
ATTGCTTCCCGTATGGCTTTCATTTTCTCCTCCTTGTATAAATCCTGGTTGCTGTCTCTTTATGAGGAGT
TGTGGCCCGTTGTCAGGCAACGTGGCGTGGTGTGCACTGTGTTTGCTGACGCAACCCCCACTGGTTGGGG
CATTGCCACCACCTGTCAGCTCCTTTCCGGGACTTTCGCTTTCCCCCTCCCTATTGCCACGGCGGAACTC
ATCGCCGCCTGCCTTGCCCGCTGCTGGACAGGGGCTCGGCTGTTGGGCACTGACAATTCCGTGGTGTTGT
CGGGGAAATCATCGTCCTTTCCTTGGCTGCTCGCCTGTGTTGCCACCTGGATTCTGCGCGGGACGTCCTT
CTGCTACGTCCCTTCGGCCCTCAATCCAGCGGACCTTCCTTCCCGCGGCCTGCTGCCGGCTCTGCGGCCT
CTTCCGCGTCTTCGCCTTCGCCCTCAGACGAGTCGGATCTCCCTTTGGGCCGCCTCCCCGCATCGATACC
GTCGACCTCGATCGAGACCTAGAAAAACATGGAGCAATCACAAGTAGCAATACAGCAGCTACCAATGCTG
ATTGTGCCTGGCTAGAAGCACAAGAGGAGGAGGAGGTGGGTTTTCCAGTCACACCTCAGGTACCTTTAAG
ACCAATGACTTACAAGGCAGCTGTAGATCTTAGCCACTTTTTAAAAGAAAAGGGGGGACTGGAAGGGCTA
ATTCACTCCCAACGAAGACAAGATATCCTTGATCTGTGGATCTACCACACACAAGGCTACTTCCCTGATT
GGCAGAACTACACACCAGGGCCAGGGATCAGATATCCACTGACCTTTGGATGGTGCTACAAGCTAGTACC
AGTTGAGCAAGAGAAGGTAGAAGAAGCCAATGAAGGAGAGAACACCCGCTTGTTACACCCTGTGAGCCTG
CATGGGATGGATGACCCGGAGAGAGAAGTATTAGAGTGGAGGTTTGACAGCCGCCTAGCATTTCATCACA
TGGCCCGAGAGCTGCATCCGGACTGTACTGGGTCTCTCTGGTTAGACCAGATCTGAGCCTGGGAGCTCTC
TGGCTAACTAGGGAACCCACTGCTTAAGCCTCAATAAAGCTTGCCTTGAGTGCTTCAAGTAGTGTGTGCC
CGTCTGTTGTGTGACTCTGGTAACTAGAGATCCCTCAGACCCTTTTAGTCAGTGTGGAAAATCTCTAGCA
GCATGTGAGCAAAAGGCCAGCAAAAGGCCAGGAACCGTAAAAAGGCCGCGTTGCTGGCGTTTTTCCATAG
GCTCCGCCCCCCTGACGAGCATCACAAAAATCGACGCTCAAGTCAGAGGTGGCGAAACCCGACAGGACTA
TAAAGATACCAGGCGTTTCCCCCTGGAAGCTCCCTCGTGCGCTCTCCTGTTCCGACCCTGCCGCTTACCG
GATACCTGTCCGCCTTTCTCCCTTCGGGAAGCGTGGCGCTTTCTCATAGCTCACGCTGTAGGTATCTCAG
TTCGGTGTAGGTCGTTCGCTCCAAGCTGGGCTGTGTGCACGAACCCCCCGTTCAGCCCGACCGCTGCGCC
TTATCCGGTAACTATCGTCTTGAGTCCAACCCGGTAAGACACGACTTATCGCCACTGGCAGCAGCCACTG
GTAACAGGATTAGCAGAGCGAGGTATGTAGGCGGTGCTACAGAGTTCTTGAAGTGGTGGCCTAACTACGG
CTACACTAGAAGAACAGTATTTGGTATCTGCGCTCTGCTGAAGCCAGTTACCTTCGGAAAAAGAGTTGGT
AGCTCTTGATCCGGCAAACAAACCACCGCTGGTAGCGGTGGTTTTTTTGTTTGCAAGCAGCAGATTACGC
GCAGAAAAAAAGGATCTCAAGAAGATCCTTTGATCTTTTCTACGGGGTCTGACGCTCAGTGGAACGAAAA
CTCACGTTAAGGGATTTTGGTCATGAGATTATCAAAAAGGATCTTCACCTAGATCCTTTTAAATTAAAAA
TGAAGTTTTAAATCAATCTAAAGTATATATGAGTAAACTTGGTCTGACAGTTACCAATGCTTAATCAGTG
AGGCACCTATCTCAGCGATCTGTCTATTTCGTTCATCCATAGTTGCCTGACTCCCCGTCGTGTAGATAAC
TACGATACGGGAGGGCTTACCATCTGGCCCCAGTGCTGCAATGATACCGCGAGACCCACGCTCACCGGCT
CCAGATTTATCAGCAATAAACCAGCCAGCCGGAAGGGCCGAGCGCAGAAGTGGTCCTGCAACTTTATCCG
CCTCCATCCAGTCTATTAATTGTTGCCGGGAAGCTAGAGTAAGTAGTTCGCCAGTTAATAGTTTGCGCAA
CGTTGTTGCCATTGCTACAGGCATCGTGGTGTCACGCTCGTCGTTTGGTATGGCTTCATTCAGCTCCGGT
TCCCAACGATCAAGGCGAGTTACATGATCCCCCATGTTGTGCAAAAAAGCGGTTAGCTCCTTCGGTCCTC
CGATCGTTGTCAGAAGTAAGTTGGCCGCAGTGTTATCACTCATGGTTATGGCAGCACTGCATAATTCTCT
TACTGTCATGCCATCCGTAAGATGCTTTTCTGTGACTGGTGAGTACTCAACCAAGTCATTCTGAGAATAG
TGTATGCGGCGACCGAGTTGCTCTTGCCCGGCGTCAATACGGGATAATACCGCGCCACATAGCAGAACTT
TAAAAGTGCTCATCATTGGAAAACGTTCTTCGGGGCGAAAACTCTCAAGGATCTTACCGCTGTTGAGATC
CAGTTCGATGTAACCCACTCGTGCACCCAACTGATCTTCAGCATCTTTTACTTTCACCAGCGTTTCTGGG
TGAGCAAAAACAGGAAGGCAAAATGCCGCAAAAAAGGGAATAAGGGCGACACGGAAATGTTGAATACTCA
TACTCTTCCTTTTTCAATATTATTGAAGCATTTATCAGGGTTATTGTCTCATGAGCGGATACATATTTGA
ATGTATTTAGAAAAATAAACAAATAGGGGTTCCGCGCACATTTCCCCGAAAAGTGCCACCTGACGTCGAC
GGATCGGGAGATCTCCCGATCCCCTATGGTGCACTCTCAGTACAATCTGCTCTGATGCCGCATAGTTAAG
CCAGTATCTGCTCCCTGCTTGTGTGTTGGAGGTCGCTGAGTAGTGCGCGAGCAAAATTTAAGCTACAACA
AGGCAAGGCTTGACCGACAATTGCATGAAGAATCTGCTTAGGGTTAGGCGTTTTGCGCTGCTTCGCGATG
TACGGGCCAGATATACGCGTTGACATTGATTATTGACTAGTTATTAATAGTAATCAATTACGGGGTCATT
AGTTCATAGCCCATATATGGAGTTCCGCGTTACATAACTTACGGTAAATGGCCCGCCTGGCTGACCGCCC
AACGACCCCCGCCCATTGACGTCAATAATGACGTATGTTCCCATAGTAACGCCAATAGGGACTTTCCATT
GACGTCAATGGGTGGAGTATTTACGGTAAACTGCCCACTTGGCAGTACATCAAGTGTATCATATGCCAAG
TACGCCCCCTATTGACGTCAATGACGGTAAATGGCCCGCCTGGCATTATGCCCAGTACATGACCTTATGG
GACTTTCCTACTTGGCAGTACATCTACGTATTAGTCATCGCTATTACCATGGTGATGCGGTTTTGGCAGT
ACATCAATGGGCGTGGATAGCGGTTTGACTCACGGGGATTTCCAAGTCTCCACCCCATTGACGTCAATGG
GAGTTTGTTTTGGCACCAAAATCAACGGGACTTTCCAAAATGTCGTAACAACTCCGCCCCATTGACGCAA
ATGGGCGGTAGGCGTGTACGGTGGGAGGTCTATATAAGCAGCGCGTTTTGCCTGTACTGGGTCTCTCTGG
TTAGACCAGATCTGAGCCTGGGAGCTCTCTGGCTAACTAGGGAACCCACTGCTTAAGCCTCAATAAAGCT
TGCCTTGAGTGCTTCAAGTAGTGTGTGCCCGTCTGTTGTGTGACTCTGGTAACTAGAGATCCCTCAGACC
CTTTTAGTCAGTGTGGAAAATCTCTAGCAGTGGCGCCCGAACAGGGACTTGAAAGCGAAAGGGAAACCAG
AGGAGCTCTCTCGACGCAGGACTCGGCTTGCTGAAGCGCGCACGGCAAGAGGCGAGGGGCGGCGACTGGT
GAGTACGCCAAAAATTTTGACTAGCGGAGGCTAGAAGGAGAGAGATGGGTGCGAGAGCGTCAGTATTAAG
CGGGGGAGAATTAGATCGCGATGGGAAAAAATTCGGTTAAGGCCAGGGGGAAAGAAAAAATATAAATTAA
AACATATAGTATGGGCAAGCAGGGAGCTAGAACGATTCGCAGTTAATCCTGGCCTGTTAGAAACATCAGA
AGGCTGTAGACAAATACTGGGACAGCTACAACCATCCCTTCAGACAGGATCAGAAGAACTTAGATCATTA
TATAATACAGTAGCAACCCTCTATTGTGTGCATCAAAGGATAGAGATAAAAGACACCAAGGAAGCTTTAG
ACAAGATAGAGGAAGAGCAAAACAAAAGTAAGACCACCGCACAGCAAGCGGCCGGCCGCTGATCTTCAGA
CCTGGAGGAGGAGATATGAGGGACAATTGGAGAAGTGAATTATATAAATATAAAGTAGTAAAAATTGAAC
CATTAGGAGTAGCACCCACCAAGGCAAAGAGAAGAGTGGTGCAGAGAGAAAAAAGAGCAGTGGGAATAGG
AGCTTTGTTCCTTGGGTTCTTGGGAGCAGCAGGAAGCACTATGGGCGCAGCGTCAATGACGCTGACGGTA
CAGGCCAGACAATTATTGTCTGGTATAGTGCAGCAGCAGAACAATTTGCTGAGGGCTATTGAGGCGCAAC
AGCATCTGTTGCAACTCACAGTCTGGGGCATCAAGCAGCTCCAGGCAAGAATCCTGGCTGTGGAAAGATA
CCTAAAGGATCAACAGCTCCTGGGGATTTGGGGTTGCTCTGGAAAACTCATTTGCACCACTGCTGTGCCT
TGGAATGCTAGTTGGAGTAATAAATCTCTGGAACAGATTTGGAATCACACGACCTGGATGGAGTGGGACA
GAGAAATTAACAATTACACAAGCTTAATACACTCCTTAATTGAAGAATCGCAAAACCAGCAAGAAAAGAA
TGAACAAGAATTATTGGAATTAGATAAATGGGCAAGTTTGTGGAATTGGTTTAACATAACAAATTGGCTG
TGGTATATAAAATTATTCATAATGATAGTAGGAGGCTTGGTAGGTTTAAGAATAGTTTTTGCTGTACTTT
CTATAGTGAATAGAGTTAGGCAGGGATATTCACCATTATCGTTTCAGACCCACCTCCCAACCCCGAGGGG
ACCCGACAGGCCCGAAGGAATAGAAGAAGAAGGTGGAGAGAGAGACAGAGACAGATCCATTCGATTAGTG
AACGGATCGGCACTGCGTGCGCCAATTCTGCAGACAAATGGCAGTATTCATCCACAATTTTAAAAGAAAA
GGGGGGATTGGGGGGTACAGTGCAGGGGAAAGAATAGTAGACATAATAGCAACAGACATACAAACTAAAG
AATTACAAAAACAAATTACAAAAATTCAAAATTTTCGGGTTTATTACAGGGACAGCAGAGATCCAGTTTG
GTTAGTACCGGGCCCGCTCTAGCCCTGCAGGAACTGTTTAAACTGTGAGGGCCTATTTCCCATGATTCCT
TCATATTTGCATATACGATACAAGGCTGTTAGAGAGATAATTGGAATTAATTTGACTGTAAACACAAAGA
TATTAGTACAAAATACGTGACGTAGAAAGTAATAATTTCTTGGGTAGTTTGCAGTTTTAAAATTATGTTT
TAAAATGGACTATCATATGCTTACCGTAACTTGAAAGTATTTCGATTTCTTGGCTTTATATATCTTGTGG
AAAGGACCAAACACCGCCACTCTCTGACCTACTCCGGTTTAAGAGCTATGCTGGAAACAGCATAGCAAGT
TTAAATAAGGCTAGTCCGTTATCAACTTGAAAAAGTGGCACCGAGTCGGTGCTTTTTTGTTTGGCGCGCC
TATGGCTTAATTAACATGGCGGCCGCATTCTACCGGGTAGGGGAGGCGCTTTTCCCAAGGCAGTCTGGAG
CATGCGCTTTAGCAGCCCCGCTGGGCACTTGGCGCTACACAAGTGGCCTCTGGCCTCGCACACATTCCAC
ATCCACCGGTAGGCGCCAACCGGCTCCGTTCTTTGGTGGCCCCTTCGCGCCACCTTCTACTCCTCCCCTA
GTCAGGAAGTTCCCCCCCGCCCCGCAGCTCGCGTCGTGCAGGACGTGACAAATGGAAGTAGCACGTCTCA
CTAGTCTCGTGCAGATGGACAGCACCGCTGAGCAATGGAAGCGGGTAGGCCTTTGGGGCAGCGGCCAATA
GCAGCTTTGCTCCTTCGCTTTCTGGGCTCAGAGGCTGGGAAGGGGTGGGTCCGGGGGCGGGCTCAGGGG
Features (pLannotate 1.2.2; 21 found; start..end, strand, type, name):
    137..1167    +  CDS            Cre (fragment): site-specific recombinase Cre is a site-specific recombinase from bacteriophage P1. Recombination occurs at loxP sequences.
   1200..1223    +  misc_feature   MCS (fragment): pBluescript multiple cloning site
   1223..1811    +  misc_feature   WPRE: woodchuck hepatitis virus posttranscriptional regulatory element
   1812..1831    +  misc_feature   MCS (fragment): pBluescript multiple cloning site
   1833..2333    +  CDS            nef (fragment): NEF_HV1LA - Experimental evidence at protein level: Swiss-Prot protein existence level 1. Extracellular Nef protein targets CD4(+) T-lymphocytes for apoptosis by interacting with CXCR4 surface receptors. From Human immunodeficiency virus type 1 group M subtype B (isolate Lai) (HIV-1).
   2340..2520    +  LTR            5' LTR (truncated): truncated 5' long terminal repeat (LTR) from HIV-1
   2582..3170    -  rep_origin     ori: high-copy-number ColE1/pMB1/pBR322/pUC origin of replication
   3341..4201    -  CDS            AmpR: β-lactamase; bla; confers resistance to ampicillin, carbenicillin, and related antibiotics
   4202..4306    -  promoter       AmpR promoter: bla
   4365..4417    -  misc_feature   bom (fragment): basis of mobility region from pBR322
   4572..4951    +  enhancer       CMV enhancer: human cytomegalovirus immediate early enhancer
   4952..5151    +  promoter       CMV promoter: human cytomegalovirus (CMV) immediate early promoter
   5169..5349    +  LTR            5' LTR (truncated): truncated 5' long terminal repeat (LTR) from HIV-1
   5396..5521    +  misc_feature   HIV-1 Ψ: packaging signal of human immunodeficiency virus type 1
   5505..5843    +  CDS            HIV-1 gag (fragment): gag protein from human immunodeficiency virus 1; gag
   6018..6251    +  misc_feature   RRE: The Rev response element (RRE) of HIV-1 allows for Rev-dependent mRNA export from the nucleus to the cytoplasm.
   6628..6728    +  CDS            Rev (fragment): human immunodeficiency virus 1 (HIV-1) Rev protein; rev; enhances nuclear export of unspliced and incompletely spliced viral mRNAs
   6778..6895    +  misc_feature   cPPT/CTS: central polypurine tract and central termination sequence of HIV-1
   6977..7217    +  promoter       U6 promoter: RNA polymerase III promoter for human U6 snRNA
   7265..7332    +  misc_RNA       tracrRNA (fragment): trans-activating CRISPR RNA for the Streptococcus pyogenes CRISPR/Cas9 system
   7385..107     +  promoter       PGK promoter (across the origin): mouse phosphoglycerate kinase 1 promoter
