[The description below was written by a language model from this plasmid's Addgene catalogue record and pLannotate feature annotations shown in this document.]
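Description:
hU6-sgLkb1_v2 (opti) is a 7,769 nt lentiviral transfer plasmid built on the pLL3.3 backbone that delivers a CRISPR guide RNA against mouse Lkb1 together with Cre recombinase. It is propagated in bacteria through a high-copy ColE1/pUC-type origin and selected with ampicillin via the AmpR (β-lactamase) cassette. The viral portion has a CMV enhancer/promoter fused to a truncated HIV-1 5' LTR, which drives genomic RNA production in packaging cells. This is followed by the Ψ packaging signal with a partial gag sequence, the RRE for Rev-dependent nuclear export, and the cPPT/CTS element. A WPRE sits downstream of the payload to enhance transcript expression, and a second truncated LTR annotation, preceded by a nef-derived fragment, marks the 3' end of the provirus.

The payload consists of two independent expression units. A human U6 RNA polymerase III promoter drives the sgLkb1_v2 spacer joined to a Streptococcus pyogenes chimeric guide scaffold, which the feature table detects as a partial tracrRNA match. The "(opti)" in the name may refer to a modified scaffold, but the record does not say so. Immediately downstream, a mouse PGK promoter, which spans the numbering origin of the sequence record, drives Cre. According to the catalogue entry, the plasmid derives from a parental U6/chimeric RNA/PGK-Cre vector with its XhoI stuffer removed and the Lkb1 guide inserted.

No Cas9 is encoded, so the nuclease must come from the target cells. The combination of guide and Cre suits cells or mice carrying Cre-dependent alleles, although the record does not name specific ones. The associated publication concerns LKB1 function in lung cancer.
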