Addgene plasmid #177244: hU6-sgLkb1_v2 (opti)
Purpose: Same as pLL3.3;U6(BstXI)-XhoI-chimeric RNA;PGK-Cre but XhoI stuffer removed, expresses Lkb1 gRNA
Depositing lab: Monte Winslow. Depositing organization: Stanford University. Publication: LKB1 drives stasis and C/EBP-mediated reprogramming to an alveolar type II fate in lung cancer. Murray CW, Brady JJ, Han M, Cai H, Tsai MK, Pierce SE, Cheng R, Demeter J, Feldser DM, Jackson PK, Shackelford DB, Winslow MM. Nat Commun. 2022 Feb 28;13(1):1090. doi: 10.1038/s41467-022-28619-8. PubMed 35228570.
Backbone
  Vector backbone: pLL3.3
  Vector type: Lentiviral
Growth in bacteria
  Bacterial resistance: Ampicillin, 100 μg/mL
  Growth temperature: 37°C
  Growth strain: NEB Stable
  Copy number: High Copy
Gene/Insert
  Gene/Insert name: sgLkb1_v2
  gRNA/shRNA sequence: CCACTCTCTGACCTACTCCG
  Species: M. musculus (mouse)
  Promoter: hU6
  Cloning method: Ligation Independent Cloning
Terms and licenses: Academic/Nonprofit Terms; Industry Terms: Not Available to Industry
How to cite: hU6-sgLkb1_v2 (opti) was a gift from Monte Winslow (Addgene plasmid # 177244 ; http://n2t.net/addgene:177244 ; RRID:Addgene_177244)
